>Addgene plasmid #130225 | pRDAX-EMMI-023 IRES-F[C336A](H-I)//Esp3I | depositor full sequence | sequence record 249603 | Full Sequence
AGGCTAGATAGATAGCCGCCCCTCTCCCTCCCCCCCCCCTAACGTTACTGGCCGAAGCCGCTTGGAATAA
GGCCGGTGTGCGTTTGTCTATATGTTATTTTCCACCATATTGCCGTCTTTTGGCAATGTGAGGGCCCGGA
AACCTGGCCCTGTCTTCTTGACGAGCATTCCTAGGGGTCTTTCCCCTCTCGCCAAAGGAATGCAAGGTCT
GTTGAATGTCGTGAAGGAAGCAGTTCCTCTGGTAGCTTCTTGAAGACAAACAACGTCTGTAGCGACCCTT
TGCAGGCAGCGGAACCCCCCACCTGGCGACAGGTGCCTCTGCGGCCAAAAGCCACGTGTATAAGATACAC
ATGCAAAGGCGGCACAACCCCAGTGCCACGTTGTGAGTTGGATAGTTGTGGAAAGAGTCAAATGGCTCTC
CTCAAGCGTATTCAACAAGGGGCTGAAGGATGCCCAGAAGGTACCCCATTGTATGGGATCTGATCTGGGG
CCTCGGTACACATGCTTTACATGTGTTTAGTCGAGGTTAAAAAAACGTCTAGGCCCCCCGAACCACGGGG
ACGTGGTTTTCCTTTGAAAAACACGATGATAATATGGCCACAACCATGGCGTCGAGACGAAACGAATTCA
AGCTTGATATCATTCAGGACGAGCCTCAGACTCCAGCGTAACTGGACTGCAATCAACTCACTGGCTCACC
TTCACGGGTGGGCCTTTCTTCGGTAGAAAATCAAAGGATCTTCTTGAGATCCTTTTTTTCTGCGCGTAAT
CTGCTGCTTGCAAACAAAAAAACCACCGCTACCAGCGGTGGTTTGTTTGCCGGATCAAGAGCTACCAACT
CTTTTTCCGAGGTAACTGGCTTCAGCAGAGCGCAGATACCAAATACTGTTCTTCTAGTGTAGCCGTAGTT
AGGCCACCACTTCAAGAACTCTGTAGCACCGCCTACATACCTCGCTCTGCTAATCCTGTTACCAGTGGCT
GCTGCCAGTGGCGATAAGTCGTGTCTTACCGGGTTGGACTCAAGACGATAGTTACCGGATAAGGCGCAGC
GGTCGGGCTGAACGGGGGGTTCGTGCACACAGCCCAGCTTGGAGCGAACGACCTACACCGAACTGAGATA
CCTACAGCGTGAGCTATGAGAAAGCGCCACGCTTCCCGAAGGGAGAAAGGCGGACAGGTATCCGGTAAGC
GGCAGGGTCGGAACAGGAGAGCGCACGAGGGAGCTTCCAGGGGGAAACGCCTGGTATCTTTATAGTCCTG
TCGGGTTTCGCCACCTCTGACTTGAGCATCGATTTTTGTGATGCTCGTCAGGGGGGCGGAGCCTATGGAA
AAACGCCAGCAACGCAGAAAGGCCCACCCGAAGGTGAGCCAGGTGATTACATTTGGGCCCTCATTAGAAA
AACTCATCGAGCATCAAGTGAAACTGCAATTTATTCATATCAGGATTATCAATACCATATTTTTGAAAAA
GCCGTTTCTGTAATGAAGGAGAAAACTCACCGAGGCAGTTCCATAGGATGGCAAGATCCTGGTATCGGTC
TGCGATTCCGACTCGTCCAACATCAATACAACCTATTAATTTCCCCTCGTCAAAAATAAGGTTATCAAGT
GAGAAATCACCATGAGTGACGACTGAATCCGGTGAGAATGGCAAAAGCTTATGCATTTCTTTCCAGACTT
GTTCAACAGGCCAGCCATTACGCTCGTCATCAAAATCACTCGCACCAACCAAACCGTTATTCATTCGTGA
TTGCGCCTGAGCGAGACGAAATACGCGATCGCCGTTAAAAGGACAATTACAAACAGGAATCGAATGCAAC
CGGCGCAGGAACACTGCCAGCGCATCAACAATATTTTCACCTGAATCAGGATATTCTTCTAATACCTGGA
ATGCTGTTTTCCCTGGGATCGCAGTGGTGAGTAACCATGCATCATCAGGAGTACGGATAAAATGCTTGAT
GGTCGGAAGAGGCATAAATTCCGTCAGCCAGTTTAGCCTGACCATCTCATCTGTAACATCATTGGCAACG
CTACCTTTGCCATGTTTCAGAAACAACTCTGGCGCATCGGGCTTCCCATACAATCGATAGATTGTCGCAC
CTGATTGCCCGACATTATCGCGAGCCCATTTATACCCATATAAATCAGCATCCATGTTGGAATTTAATCG
CGGCCTCGAGCAAGACGTTTCCCGTTGAATATGGCTCATTTTAGCTTCCTTAGCTCCTGAAAATCTCGAT
AACTCAAAAAATACGCCCGGTAGTGATCTTATTTCATTATGGTGAAAGTTGGAACCTCTTACGTGCCGAT
CAAGTCAAAAGCCTCCGGTCGGAGGCTTTTGACTTTCTGCTATGGAGGTCAGGTATGATTTAAATGGTCA
GTATTGAGCGATATCTAGAGAATTCGTCACGTCTCG
Features (pLannotate 1.2.2; 7 found; start..end, strand, type, name):
     19..605     +  misc_feature   IRES2: internal ribosome entry site (IRES) of the encephalomyocarditis virus (EMCV)
    693..722     +  terminator     T3Te terminator: phage T3 early transcription terminator
    744..1331    +  rep_origin     ori: high-copy-number ColE1/pMB1/pBR322/pUC origin of replication
   1343..1370    -  terminator     T7Te terminator: phage T7 early transcription terminator
   1394..2209    -  CDS            KanR: aminoglycoside phosphotransferase; aph(3')-Ia; confers resistance to kanamycin in bacteria or G418 (Geneticin®) in eukaryotes
   2210..2312    -  promoter       cat promoter: promoter of the E. coli cat gene encoding chloramphenicol acetyltransferase
   2313..2344    -  terminator     tonB terminator: bidirectional E. coli tonB-P14 transcription terminator
