[The description below was written by a language model from this plasmid's Addgene catalogue record and pLannotate feature annotations shown in this document.]
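Description:
pRDAX-EMMI-023 IRES-F[C336A](H-I)//Esp3I is a small (about 2.4 kb) synthetic-biology part plasmid deposited as an extension to the EMMA modular assembly kit. It sits on a custom-built minimal backbone and is propagated in E. coli at high copy from a ColE1/pUC-type origin. Selection is by kanamycin, through an aph(3')-Ia aminoglycoside phosphotransferase gene driven by the E. coli cat promoter. The maintenance functions are insulated by transcription terminators: phage T3 and T7 early terminators flank the origin, and a bidirectional tonB terminator lies upstream of the resistance cassette. This arrangement should limit read-through between the backbone and the stored part.

The payload is a single regulatory element, annotated as the internal ribosome entry site of encephalomyocarditis virus (IRES2, roughly 590 bp), consistent with the recorded viral origin of the insert. An IRES placed between two open reading frames allows cap-independent translation of the downstream one, so two proteins can be made from one mammalian transcript. The record lists a C336A mutation, but it does not explain why the change was introduced. The "(H-I)" and "Esp3I" elements of the name suggest that the part is released by the type IIS enzyme Esp3I for insertion at a defined position between neighbouring modules in a hierarchical assembly. The catalogue entry, however, gives the cloning sites as unknown, and no restriction sites or fusion overhangs appear in the feature table. The plasmid carries no promoter, coding sequence or polyadenylation signal for mammalian expression, so it serves as a donor of the IRES module for building bicistronic expression vectors rather than as a functional expression construct.
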