Addgene plasmid #130225: pRDAX-EMMI-023 IRES-F[C336A](H-I)//Esp3I
Purpose: EMMA Kit # 1000000119 extension
Depositing lab: Gary Lewin. Depositing organization: Max-Delbrueck-Centrum fuer Molekulare Medizin (MDC).
Backbone
  Vector backbone: custom built
  Vector type: Synthetic Biology
Growth in bacteria
  Bacterial resistance: Kanamycin, 50 μg/mL
  Growth temperature: 37°C
  Growth strain: DH5alpha
  Copy number: High Copy
Gene/Insert
  Gene/Insert name: IRES-F[C336A]
  Species: viral
  Mutation: C336A
  Cloning method: Restriction Enzyme; 5′ cloning site unknown (unknown if destroyed); 3′ cloning site unknown (unknown if destroyed)
Terms and licenses: Academic/Nonprofit Terms; Industry Terms: Not Available to Industry
How to cite: pRDAX-EMMI-023 IRES-F[C336A](H-I)//Esp3I was a gift from Gary Lewin (Addgene plasmid # 130225 ; http://n2t.net/addgene:130225 ; RRID:Addgene_130225)
